Addgene plasmid #216893: pST39-Mega'-deltaBG
Purpose: Mega' with knockout of GvpB and GvpG
Depositing lab: George Lu. Depositing organization: Rice University. Publication: Elucidating the assembly of gas vesicles by systematic protein-protein interaction analysis. Iburg M, Anderson AP, Wong VT, Anton ED, He A, Lu GJ. EMBO J. 2024 Oct;43(19):4156-4172. doi: 10.1038/s44318-024-00178-2. Epub 2024 Sep 3. PubMed 39227754.
Backbone
  Vector backbone: pST39
  Vector type: Bacterial Expression
Growth in bacteria
  Bacterial resistance: Ampicillin, 100 μg/mL
  Growth temperature: 30°C
  Growth strain: DH5alpha
  Copy number: Low Copy
Gene/Insert
  Gene/Insert name: Mega' with knockout of GvpB and GvpG (alt name: GvpB is also known as GvpA2)
  Species: Synthetic; Priestia megaterium
  Cloning method: Gibson Cloning
Terms and licenses: Academic/Nonprofit Terms; Industry Terms: Not Available to Industry
Depositor comments: Please visit https://www.biorxiv.org/content/10.1101/2023.07.23.550228v1 for bioRxiv preprint. Please note: This plasmid contains a V180L mutation in GvpF and a P163L mutation in GvpL. These mutations are not expected to impact plasmid function.
How to cite: pST39-Mega'-deltaBG was a gift from George Lu (Addgene plasmid # 216893 ; http://n2t.net/addgene:216893 ; RRID:Addgene_216893)
