[The description below was written by a language model from this plasmid's Addgene catalogue record and pLannotate feature annotations shown in this document.]
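Description:
pST39-Mega'-deltaBG is an 8.2 kb bacterial expression plasmid built on the pST39 backbone, a T7-driven vector used for expressing several genes together in E. coli. It is maintained through a ColE1/pMB1-type origin accompanied by the rop gene and the pBR322 bom region. This fits the record's description of it as low copy, even though the automated annotation labels the origin as a high-copy type. Selection is by ampicillin through the bla (TEM beta-lactamase) gene with its own promoter.

The payload, assembled by Gibson cloning, is a variant of "Mega'", a gas vesicle gene cluster derived from Priestia (formerly Bacillus) megaterium, in which GvpB (also called GvpA2) and GvpG have been knocked out. The record does not state how the knockouts were made. The cluster lies between a T7 promoter and a T7 terminator, spanning about 5.5 kb, so transcription depends on a host that supplies T7 RNA polymerase. The automated feature table recognises only gvpS and gvpJ within this region. The other cluster genes are therefore unannotated rather than necessarily absent, and depositor notes confirm that GvpF and GvpL are present, carrying V180L and P163L substitutions respectively that are not expected to affect function. Short fragment hits in the table (OsADH 5'-UTR, ydeC, SET1, mbeC and an RSF ori fragment) are partial matches and probably incidental homology or backbone remnants rather than designed functional parts.

Gas vesicles are hollow, gas-filled protein nanostructures whose assembly requires multiple Gvp proteins. This deletion construct comes from a study that systematically analysed protein–protein interactions during gas vesicle assembly. It would presumably serve to examine the consequences of lacking GvpB and GvpG, for example in comparison with the intact cluster.
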