Features (pLannotate 1.2.2; 15 found; start..end, strand, type, name):
     48..181     +  rep_origin     RSF ori (fragment): Plasmids containing the RSF 1030 origin of replication can be propagated in E. coli cells that contain additional plasmids with compatible origins.
    186..325     -  misc_feature   bom: basis of mobility region from pBR322
    427..618     -  CDS            rop: Rop protein, which maintains plasmids at low copy number; rop
    658..768     +  CDS            mbeC (fragment): MBEC_ECOLX - Experimental evidence at protein level: Swiss-Prot protein existence level 1. Required for efficient mobilization of ColE1 plasmid and is thus essential to promote the specific transfer of the plasmid during conjugation. Probably functions by inducing DNA bending, helping the MbeA relaxase to melt the DNA around the nic site and cleave the phosphodiester bond. Binds specifically double-stranded DNA (dsDNA) containing the ColE1 oriT but does not recognize the inverted repeat (IR). From Escherichia coli.
    855..873     +  promoter       T7 promoter: promoter for bacteriophage T7 RNA polymerase
   3320..3336    +  5'UTR          OsADH 5'-UTR (fragment): translational enhancer from the 5'-UTR of the Oryza sativa alcohol dehydrogenase gene (Sugio et al., 2008)
   3977..4261    +  CDS            gvpS: GVPS_BACME - Protein inferred from homology: Swiss-Prot protein existence level 3. Gas vesicles are small, hollow, gas filled protein structures that are found in several microbial planktonic microorganisms. They allow the positioning of the organism at the favorable depth for growth (By similarity). From Bacillus megaterium.
   4524..4823    +  CDS            gvpJ: GVPJ_BACME - Protein inferred from homology: Swiss-Prot protein existence level 3. Gas vesicles are small, hollow, gas filled protein structures that are found in several microbial planktonic microorganisms. They allow the positioning of the organism at the favorable depth for growth. This protein could be important for the shape determination of the gas vesicle. From Bacillus megaterium.
   6242..6361    -  CDS            ydeC (fragment): YDEC_BACSU - Protein predicted: Swiss-Prot protein existence level 4. From Bacillus subtilis (strain 168).
   6394..6443    +  CDS            SET1 (fragment): solubility-enhancement tag derived from T7 phage gene 10B
   6451..6498    +  terminator     T7 terminator: transcription terminator for bacteriophage T7 RNA polymerase
   6565..6656    +  promoter       AmpR promoter: bla
   6657..7514    +  CDS            bla: BLAT_ECOLX - Experimental evidence at protein level: Swiss-Prot protein existence level 1. TEM-type are the most prevalent beta-lactamases in enterobacteria; they hydrolyze the beta-lactam bond in susceptible beta-lactam antibiotics, thus conferring resistance to penicillins and cephalosporins. TEM-3 and TEM-4 are capable of hydrolyzing cefotaxime and ceftazidime. TEM-5 is capable of hydrolyzing ceftazidime. TEM-6 is capable of hydrolyzing ceftazidime and aztreonam. TEM-8/CAZ-2, TEM- 16/CAZ-7 and TEM-24/CAZ-6 are markedly active against ceftazidime. IRT- 4 shows resistance to beta-lactamase in
   7521..7560    +  terminator     fd terminator: central terminator from bacteriophage fd (Otsuka and Kunisawa, 1982)
   7591..8179    +  rep_origin     ori: high-copy-number ColE1/pMB1/pBR322/pUC origin of replication
>Addgene plasmid #216893 | pST39-Mega'-deltaBG | addgene full sequence | sequence record 446026 | Addgene NGS Result
AACGCCAGCAACGCGGCCTTTTTACGGTTCCTGGCCTTTTGCTGGCCTTTTGCTCACATGTTCTTTCCTG
CGTTATCCCCTGATTCTGTGGATAACCGTATTACCGCCTTTGAGTGAGCTGATACCGCTCGCCGCAGCCG
AACGACCGAGCGCAGCGAGTCAGTGAGCGAGGAAGCGGAAGAGCGCCTGATGCGGTATTTTCTCCTTACG
CATCTGTGCGGTATTTCACACCGCAATGGTGCACTCTCAGTACAATCTGCTCTGATGCCGCATAGTTAAG
CCAGTATACACTCCGCTATCGCTACGTGACTGGGTCATGGCTGCGCCCCGACACCCGCCAACACCCGCTG
ACGCGCCCTGACGGGCTTGTCTGCTCCCGGCATCCGCTTACAGACAAGCTGTGACCGTCTCCGGGAGCTG
CATGTGTCAGAGGTTTTCACCGTCATCACCGAAACGCGCGAGGCAGCTGCGGTAAAGCTCATCAGCGTGG
TCGTGAAGCGATTCACAGATGTCTGCCTGTTCATCCGCGTCCAGCTCGTTGAGTTTCTCCAGAAGCGTTA
ATGTCTGGCTTCTGATAAAGCGGGCCATGTTAAGGGCGGTTTTTTCCTGTTTGGTCACTGATGCCTCCGT
GTAAGGGGGATTTCTGTTCATGGGGTAATGATACCGATGAAACGAGAGAGGATGCTCACGATACGGGTTA
CTGATGATGAACATGCCCGGTTACTGGAACGTTGTGAGGGTAAACAACTGGCGGTATGGATGCGGCGGGA
CCAGAGAAAAATCACTCAGGGTCAATGCCAGCGCTTCGTTAATACAGATGTAGGTGTTGGCACCATGCAT
CGATCCCGCGAAATTAATACGACTCACTATAGGGAGACCACAACGGTTTCCCTCTAGAGATAGCTTAGCG
ATGTGAAAGAAGCTGGAGAAAACTTTCAAGAAAAAGTTTCTTCTTCAGACGATAAAGAGAAGTCAAAAAA
TAAGCGGAAAATAAAAGGCGTAAATCAGATTAAAAAAGCAACGGATATTAAAAGCTCTACTAAGATTAAA
AGTTCTAATGATATTAAATCATCTACAGATTTAAAAACAATGGGATCATTAGATCTAACTATTGGAGGCT
ACTAAAAATGGAAATTAAAAAAATTATGCAAGCCGTGAACGACTTTTTCGGTGAACACGTAGCTCCTCCT
CATAAAATTACCTCGGTGGAAGCTACTGAAGATGAAGGTTGGAGAGTTATTGTTGAAGTCATTGAAGAAC
GAGAATATATGAAAAAATACGCCAAAGATGAAATGCTCGGAACGTACGAGTGCTTTGTAAATAAAGAAAA
AGAAGTCATTTCATTCAAACGACTCGACGTCAGATATAGAAGCGCCATTGGCATTGAAGCATAAACGATA
AGATGGCAGGAGGAACGTAAAAATGACCGTCTTAACAGACAAAAGGAAAAAAGGCAGTGGAGCTTTTATA
CAAGATGACGAGACAAAAGAGGTTCTTTCAAGAGCGCTGAGCTATTTAAAATCCGGCTATTCCATTCATT
TTACAGGTCCTGCCGGCGGAGGCAAAACCTCTTTAGCGCGAGCGCTTGCTAAAAAGAGAAAGCGTCCTGT
AATGCTGATGCACGGGAATCACGAGCTCAACAACAAAGATTTAATTGGCGATTTTACGGGATACACGAGC
AAAAAAGTAATCGACCAGTACGTTCGTTCTGTCTATAAAAAAGATGAACAGGTGAGTGAAAACTGGCAGG
ATGGCCGATTGCTTGAAGCTGTAAAAAATGGCTATACGCTGATTTACGACGAATTTACTCGTTCTAAGCC
TGCGACGAATAATATCTTTCTATCGATATTAGAAGAAGGCGTGCTGCCGCTGTATGGAGTAAAAATGACC
GATCCTTTTGTGCGCGTGCATCCCGATTTCCGCGTCATCTTCACAAGCAATCCAGCTGAGTATGCCGGCG
TATATGATACGCAAGATGCGCTTCTCGACAGGTTAATTACCATGTTTATTGATTATAAAGACATCGACAG
AGAGACAGCGATTTTAACGGAGAAAACGGACGTAGAAGAAGATGAAGCGCGCACAATTGTAACGCTCGTA
GCAAACGTGCGAAACCGCTCTGGAGACGAAAACAGCAGCGGACTTAGCCTGCGGGCTTCGCTTATGATCG
CTACCCTTGCCACGCAGCAAGACATTCCTATCGATGGAAGTGACGAAGATTTTCAAACGTTATGTATCGA
TATTTTGCATCATCCGCTTACCAAATGTTTGGATGAAGAAAATGCAAAAAGCAAAGCCGAAAAAATCATT
TTAGAAGAATGTAAGAATATAGACACTGAAGAAAAGTAAAGGAGCTTGAAAACATGAGTGAAACAAACGA
AACAGGTATTTATATTTTTAGCGCCATTCAAACGGATAAAGACGAAGAATTTGGCGCCGTGGAAGTAGAA
GGAACAAAAGCTGAAACATTTTTGATTCGCTACAAAGACGCGGCTATGGTAGCAGCTGAAGTACCGATGA
AAATTTATCATCCTAATCGCCAAAATTTATTAATGCATCAAAACGCAGTAGCAGCGATTATGGACAAGAA
CGATACGGTTATTCCAATCAGCTTTGGGAATGTATTCAAATCAAAAGAAGACGTAAAAGTTCTTTTGGAA
AACCTTTATCCGCAGTTTGAAAAGCTGTTTCCAGCGATCAAAGGAAAAATTGAAGTCGGTTTAAAAGTAA
TTGGGAAAAAAGAATGGCTTGAGAAAAAAGTAAACGAAAATCCTGAACTTGAGAAAGTATCAGCATCCGT
AAAAGGAAAATCAGAAGCAGCCGGTTATTATGAGCGTATTCAACTTGGAGGAATGGCTCAAAAGATGTTT
ACTTCCCTGCAAAAAGAAGTCAAGACAGATTTGTTTTCTCCGCTTGAAGAAGCAGCGGAAGCAGCAAAAG
CAAATGAGCCAACGGGCGAAACGATGCTTTTAAACGCGTCTTTCTTAATTAACCGAGAAGATGAAGCGAA
GTTTGATGAAAAAGTAAATGAAGCGCATGAAAACTGGAAAGACAAAGCCGATTTTCATTACAGCGGTCCT
TGGCCTGCTTATAATTTTGTGAACATTCGCCTAAAAGTAGAAGAGAAATAACGAAATGAGGAATCCTAGA
TGGGAGAATTACTGTATTTATACGGTTTAATTCCAACAAAAGAAGCAGCAGCCATAGAGCCGTTTCCATC
TTATAAGGGGTTTGACGGAGAACATTCACTGTACCCAATTGCGTTTGATCAGGTGACGGCTGTAGTTTCT
AAGCTGGATGCTGACACCTATTCAGAAAAAGTGATTCAAGAAAAAATGGAGCAGGATATGAGCTGGCTGC
AGGAAAAAGCATTTCATCATCACGAAACGGTAGCCGCTTTGTACGAAGAATTTACGATCATTCCATTAAA
ATTTTGCACCATTTATAAAGGTGAAGAAAGTCTGCAGGCAGCTATTGAGATTAACAAAGAAAAGATAGAG
AATTCACTGACGCTGCTTCAAGGAAATGAAGAGTGGAATGTGAAAATTTACTGTGATGATACAGAGCTTA
AAAAAGGAATCAGCGAAACGAATGAAAGCGTGAAAGCGAAAAAACAAGAAATTAGTCACTTATCACTAGG
AAGACAGTTTTTTGAAAAGAAAAAAATAGATCAGCTGATTGAAAAAGAATTAGAGCTTCACAAAAACAAA
GTGTGTGAAGAGATACATGACAAGCTAAAAGAATTATCGCTTTATGACTCTGTTAAAAAGAATTGGAGCA
AAGACGTAACTGGCGCAGCTGAACAGATGGCGTGGAACAGCGTGTTTCTTCTCCCGTCTCTGCAGATTAC
TAAGTTCGTAAACGAAATAGAAGAGCTTCAGCAAAGGCTTGAAAATAAAGGCTGGAAGTTTGAAGTGACG
GGACCATGGCCGCCCTATCATTTCTCGAGCTTTGCGTAAAGTGAGGAATTAACATTATGTCTCTTAAACA
ATCCATGGAGAATAAAGATATTGCTCTTATTGATATTTTAGATGTCATTTTAGATAAAGGAGTCGCCATT
AAAGGAGACTTAATCATTTCCATAGCTGGCGTCGATTTAGTGTATTTGGATTTGCGGGTGCTTATTTCTT
CGGTTGAAACGCTTGTGCAAGCAAAAGAAGGAAATCACAAACCAATCACTTCTGAACAATTTGATAAACA
AAAGGAGGAATTAATGGATGCAACCGGTCAGCCAAGCAAATGGACGAATCCACTTGGATCCTGATCAAGC
TGAACAAGGCTTAGCGCAGCTTGTGATGACAGTTATTGAGCTATTGAGGCAAATCGTTGAACGTCATGCC
ATGAGGCGGGTGGAGGGTGGAACGTTGACGGACGAACAAATTGAAAACTTAGGAATTGCACTAATGAACT
TAGAAGAAAAAATGGACGAGTTGAAAGAGGTGTTCGGTCTGGATGCAGAAGATTTAAATATTGATCTTGG
ACCGCTAGGCAGCCTGCTTTAAGCGGTCAGTAGGAGGAACAGTATGGCAGTCGAACATAATATGCAGTCA
AGTACGATTGTAGATGTGCTCGAAAAGATTTTGGATAAAGGAGTCGTTATAGCGGGGGACATCACCGTAG
GAATTGCAGATGTCGAGCTATTAACGATAAAGATCCGCTTGATTGTGGCTTCGGTTGATAAGGCAAAAGA
AATCGGCATGGACTGGTGGGAAAATGATCCGTATCTCAGTTCAAAAGGAGCCAATAACAAAGCGCTCGAA
GAAGAAAATAAAATGCTGCATGAGCGGTTAAAAACGCTTGAAGAAAAAATAGAAACGAAACGTTAAAAAC
TGTACGCTACTTAAAAAATGGAGGGATTTACAATGGCAACTGAAACAAAATTAGATAACACACAGGCAGA
AAACAAGGAAAATAAAAATGCGGAAAACGGTTCAAAAGAAAAGAACGGTTCAAAAGCAAGCAAAACAACA
AGCAGCGGGCCAATCAAACGAGCGGTAGCAGGAGGCATCATCGGTGCAACGATTGGATATGTATCGACTC
CTGAAAATCGAAAAAGTCTCCTTGACCGCATTGATACAGACGAATTAAAAAGCAAAGCATCTGATTTAGG
AACAAAGGTAAAAGAAAAATCAAAAAGCAGCGTGGCCAGCCTGAAAACATCTGCGGGAAGCTTGTTTAAA
AAAGATAAAGATAAATCAAAAGATGATGAAGAAAACGTAAATTCTTCTAGTAGCGAAACAGAAGACGATA
ACGTTCAAGAGTACGACGAGTTAAAAGAAGAAAATCAAACTCTTCAAGATCGCTTATCACAGCTTGAAGA
AAAAATGAACATGCTTGTTGAGCTTAGCCTCAATAAAAATCAAGACGAAGAAGCGGAAGATACAGATTCC
GACGAAGAAGAGAACGATGAGAACGATGAAAACGATGAAAACGAGCAGGACGATGAAAACGAAGAAGAAA
CATCTAAGCCACGTAAAAAGGATAAAAAAGAAGCTGAGGAAGAAGAAAGTGAAAGTGACGAAGACAGCGA
GGAAGAAGAGGAAGATTCTCGCTCAAACAAAAAAAATAAAAAAGTAAAAACAGAAGAAGAAGACGAAGAT
GAAAGCGAAGAAGAAAAAAAGGAAGCGAAACCAAAAAAGTCAACAGCTAAAAAATCAAAAAATACAAAAG
CAAAGAAAAACACGGACGAAGAAGATGATGAAGCAACATCTCTTTCTAGTGAAGACGATACAACAGCCTA
AGACGTAAAGGAGGAAAGAAAGACATGAGTACAGGCCCTTCTTTTTCAACTAAAGACAATACGCTTGAAT
ACTTTGTGAAAGCTTCTAATAAACACGGCTTTTCACTTGATATTTCATTAAATGTAAACGGCGCTGTGAT
TTCCGGTACCATGATTTCAGCAAAAGAATACTTTGATTACTTAAGCGAAACGTTTGAAGAAGGCAGTGAA
GTGGCTCAGGCGCTAAGCGAACAATTCTCTTTAGCAAGCGAAGCGAGCGAATCAAACGGAGAAGCAGAAG
CCCATTTTATTCATTTGAAAAATACAAAGATTTACTGTGGAGACAGTAAATCTACTCCTTCTAAAGGCAA
AATCTTTTGGAGAGGGAAAATAGCAGAAGTAGACGGGTTTTTCTTAGGAAAGATTTCTGATGCAAAATCA
ACGAGTAAAAAGAGTTCATAAAAAACGGCGGGGTGATTGCCCCGCCGTTTTTTAGTGATGTGATGAGATG
TGCAGCTTCTTTTTTCGATACATGAGCGGAGTCATCTTCATTTCTTTTCGAAACTGATTAATAAAATAGC
TTGTACTATTAAACCCTACTTGATAGGCGACTTCCGTCACATTTGCTTCTGCTTGCTGCAGTCCGGATTC
GCGAACGCGTCTCGAGAGATCCGGCTGCTAACAAAGCCCGAAAGGAAGCTGAGTTGGCTGCTGCCACCGC
TGAGCAATAACTAGCATAACCCCTTGGGGCCTCTAAACGGGTCTTGAGGGGTTTTTTGCTGAAAGGAGGA
ACTATATCCGACTAGTAGCCCGCCTAATGAGCGGGCTTTTTTTTAATTCCCCTATTTGTTTATTTTTCTA
AATACATTCAAATATGTATCCGCTCATGAGACAATAACCCTGATAAATGCTTCAATAATATTGAAAAAGG
AAGAGTATGAGTATTCAACATTTCCGTGTCGCCCTTATTCCCTTTTTTGCGGCATTTTGCCTTCCTGTTT
TTGCTCACCCAGAAACGCTCGTGAAAGTAAAAGACGCAGAGGACCAATTGGGGGCACGAGTGGGATACAT
AGAACTGGACTTGAATAGCGGTAAAATCCTTGAGAGTTTTCGCCCTGAAGAGCGTTTTCCAATGATGAGC
ACTTTCAAAGTTCTGCTATGTGGAGCAGTATTATCCCGTGTAGATGCGGGGCAAGAGCAACTCGGACGAC
GAATACACTATTCGCAGAATGACTTGGTTGAATACTCCCCAGTGACAGAAAAGCACCTTACGGACGGAAT
GACGGTAAGAGAATTATGTAGTGCCGCCATAACGATGAGTGATAACACTGCGGCGAACTTACTTCTGACA
ACCATCGGTGGACCGAAGGAATTAACCGCTTTTTTGCACAATATGGGAGACCATGTAACTCGCCTTGACC
GTTGGGAACCAGAACTGAATGAAGCCATACCAAACGACGAGCGAGACACCACAATGCCTGCGGCAATGGC
AACAACATTACGCAAACTATTAACTGGCGAACTACTTACTCTGGCTTCACGGCAACAATTAATAGACTGG
CTTGAAGCGGATAAAGTTGCAGGACCACTACTGCGTTCGGCACTTCCTGCTGGCTGGTTTATTGCTGATA
AATCTGGGGCAGGAGAGCGTGGTTCACGGGGTATCATTGCCGCACTTGGACCAGATGGTAAGCCTTCCCG
TATCGTAGTTATCTACACGACGGGTAGTCAGGCAACTATGGACGAACGAAATAGACAGATTGCTGAAATA
GGGGCTTCACTGATTAAGCATTGGTAAACCGATACAATTAAAGGCTCCTTTTGGAGCCTTTTTTTTTGGA
CGGACCGGTAGAAAAGATCAAAGGATCTTCTTGAGATCCTTTTTTTCTGCGCGTAATCTGCTGCTTGCAA
ACAAAAAAACCACCGCTACCAGCGGTGGTTTGTTTGCCGGATCAAGAGCTACCAACTCTTTTTCCGAAGG
TAACTGGCTTCAGCAGAGCGCAGATACCAAATACTGTCCTTCTAGTGTAGCCGTAGTTAGGCCACCACTT
CAAGAACTCTGTAGCACCGCCTACATACCTCGCTCTGCTAATCCTGTTACCAGTGGCTGCTGCCAGTGGC
GATAAGTCGTGTCTTACCGGGTTGGACTCAAGACGATAGTTACCGGATAAGGCGCAGCGGTCGGGCTGAA
CGGGGGGTTCGTGCACACAGCCCAGCTTGGAGCGAACGACCTACACCGAACTGAGATACCTACAGCGTGA
GCTATGAGAAAGCGCCACGCTTCCCGAAGGGAGAAAGGCGGACAGGTATCCGGTAAGCGGCAGGGTCGGA
ACAGGAGAGCGCACGAGGGAGCTTCCAGGGGGAAACGCCTGGTATCTTTATAGTCCTGTCGGGTTTCGCC
ACCTCTGACTTGAGCGTCGATTTTTGTGATGCTCGTCAGGGGGGCGGAGCCTATGGAAA
